Addgene plasmid #34180: KHBD00018
Depositing lab: Bart Deplancke. Depositing organization: Swiss Federal Institute of Technology (EPFL). Publication: Automated protein-DNA interaction screening of Drosophila regulatory elements. Korneel Hens, Jean-Daniel Feuz, Alina Isakova, Antonina Lagovitina, Andreas Massouras, Julien Bryois, Patrick Callaerts, Susan E. Celniker, Bart Deplancke. Nat Methods. 2011 Oct 30;8(12):1065-70. 10.1038/nmeth.1763 PubMed 22037703.
Backbone
  Vector backbone: pDONR221
  Backbone manufacturer: Invitrogen
  Backbone size w/o insert (bp): 2536
  Vector type: Gateway Donor Vector
Growth in bacteria
  Bacterial resistance: Kanamycin, 50 μg/mL
  Growth temperature: 37°C
  Growth strain: DH5alpha
  Copy number: High Copy
Gene/Insert
  Gene/Insert name: CG1641 (alt names: FBgn0003411; sisA; sisterless A)
  Species: D. melanogaster (fly)
  Insert size (bp): 567
  Entrez Gene: sisA (a.k.a. Dmel_CG1641, CG1641, DM29, Dmel\CG1641, sis A, sis a, sis-A, sis-a, sisa)
  Cloning method: Gateway Cloning
  Sequencing primers: 5′ M13F; 3′ M13R
Terms and licenses: Academic/Nonprofit Terms; Industry Terms: Not Available to Industry
Depositor comments: Please note that the ORFs in this collection were cloned open-ended (without a stop codon).
How to cite: KHBD00018 was a gift from Bart Deplancke (Addgene plasmid # 34180 ; http://n2t.net/addgene:34180 ; RRID:Addgene_34180)
