[The description below was written by a language model from this plasmid's Addgene catalogue record.]
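Description:
KHBD00018 is a Gateway entry-type clone built in the pDONR221 donor vector backbone, carrying the open reading frame of the Drosophila melanogaster gene sisA (sisterless A, CG1641). The insert is recorded as 567 bp in a backbone of about 2.5 kb once the donor cassette is replaced. The plasmid is maintained in E. coli as a high-copy construct under kanamycin selection. No feature table accompanies the record, so the exact positions of the recombination sites and other backbone elements are not documented here. In general, though, cloning into pDONR221 by Gateway recombination leaves the insert flanked by attL sites, and the M13 forward and reverse primer sites listed for sequencing lie on either side of it.

The backbone is a cloning and shuttle vector rather than an expression vector, and the record lists no promoter, tag or reporter for the ORF. Its role is to serve as a source from which the sisA coding sequence can be moved by recombination into destination vectors that supply these elements. The depositor notes that ORFs in this collection were cloned open-ended, without a stop codon, which allows in-frame C-terminal fusions after transfer and means a destination vector must supply the termination codon. The clone belongs to a collection associated with work on automated screening of protein–DNA interactions at Drosophila regulatory elements, which suggests use as a transferable ORF resource for such assays.
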