>Addgene plasmid #34180 | KHBD00018 | depositor partial sequence | sequence record 40747 | KHBD00018 sequence 567 bps
ATGGAACGGAGTCATCTTTACTTGCCCACTCTGAGCTACGCGGCCATGGGTCACGTATACGCACCGTATC
GCGGAAGCAGTTCACCCGCACTATCGACAGCATCGTCAACATCATCGAAGCCGGAGCAGATCGAGGAGCT
GGTGTCCCAGCAGCTGCATCATCTCAAAATGCACTACGCCGACGAGGAGCAACGCTACGTAGACCAGATG
CTCCTGGAGAATCCCATTGTTGTGGAGCGCCGTGCACCGCCGCCGCTGAAAACGGAGCTTGCTATGGATT
GCCGCGGATCGGGTTCCGGATCAGGTTCCGGTTCTGGTTCGGATGTCAAGGATGCCCAGCGTCAGAGGGC
CGAGTCGTGCCGCAAATCCCGCTACAACAACAAGATCAAGAAGGCCAAGCTGCGCTTCCGGCACAAATTC
GTCAGCGGGCAGCTGAAGAAGAGCGCCGTCATGTTGGACACGATGCGGGATGTGATTGCCCAGGCGGAGA
GGCAGCTGCTCGAGCGGGGATATCCCGCCGCCACACTCGAGCGGATGCGGGCCACTTTCGGCCTGGAAAT
GGAGCAG
