>Addgene plasmid #34180 | KHBD00018 | addgene partial sequence | sequence record 42375 | M13-F20 5'-TGTAAAACGACGGCCAGT-3'
CTGATAGTGACCTGTTCGTTGCAACAAATTGATGAGCAATGCTTTTTTATAATGCCAACTTTGTACAAAA
AAGTTGGCACCATGGAACGGAGTCATCTTTACTTGCCCACTCTGAGCTACGCGGCCATGGGTCACGTATA
CGCACCGTATCGCGGAAGCAGTTCACCCGCACTATCGACAGCATCGTCAACATCATCGAAGCCGGAGCAG
ATCGAGGAGCTGGTGTCCCAGCAGCTGCATCATCTCAAAATGCACTACGCCGACGAGGAGCAACGCTACG
TAGACCAGATGCTCCTGGAGAATCCCATTGTTGTGGAGCGCCGTGCACCGCCGCCGCTGAAAACGGAGCT
TGCTATGGATTGCCGCGGATCGGGTTCCGGATCAGGTTCCGGTTCTGGTTCGGATGTCAAGGATGCCCAG
CGTCAGAGGGCCGAGTCGTGCCGCAAATCCCGCTACAACAACAAGATCAAGAAGGCCAAGCTGCGCTTCC
GGCACAAATTCGTCAGCGGGCAGCTGAAGAAGAGCGCCGTCATGTTGGACACGATGCGGGATGTGATTGC
CCAGGCGGAGAGGCAGCTGCTCGAGCGGGGATATCCCGCCGCCACACTCGAGCGGATGCGGGCCACTTTC
GGCCTGGAAATGGAGCAGTTGCCAACTTTCTTGTACAAAGTTGGCATTATAAGAAAGCATTGCTTATCAA
TTTGTTGCAACGAACAGGTCACTATCAGTCAAAATAAAATCATTATTTGCCATCCAGCTGATATCCCCTA
TAGTGAGTCGTATTACATGGTCATAGCTGTTTCCTGGCAGCTCTGGCCCGTGTCTCAAAATCTCTGATGT
TACATTGCACAAGATAAAAATATATCATCATGAACAATAA
